Addgene plasmid #19729: pCDNA3 Flag MKK7B2Jnk3a2
Depositing lab: Roger Davis. Depositing organization: University of Massachusetts, Worcester. Publication: The Bax subfamily of Bcl2-related proteins is essential for apoptotic signal transduction by c-Jun NH(2)-terminal kinase. Lei K, Nimnual A, Zong WX, Kennedy NJ, Flavell RA, Thompson CB, Bar-Sagi D, Davis RJ. Mol Cell Biol. 2002 Jul . 22(13):4929-42. 10.1128/MCB.22.13.4929-4942.2002 PubMed 12052897.
Backbone
  Vector backbone: pcDNA3
  Backbone manufacturer: invitrogen
  Backbone size w/o insert (bp): 5446
  Vector type: Mammalian Expression
Growth in bacteria
  Bacterial resistance: Ampicillin, 100 μg/mL
  Growth temperature: 37°C
  Growth strain: DH5alpha
  Copy number: High Copy
Gene/Insert
  Gene/Insert name: MKK7B2Jnk3a2 (alt names: MAP2K7; Jnk3)
  Species: H. sapiens (human), M. musculus (mouse)
  Insert size (bp): 2698
  Entrez Gene: Map2k7 (a.k.a. 5930412N11Rik, JNKK 2, Jnkk, Jnkk2, MAPKK 7, MEK 7, Mapkk7, Mek7, Mkk7, Prkm, Prkmk7, sek, sek2); MAPK10 (a.k.a. JNK3, JNK3A, PRKM10, SAPK1b, p493F12, p54bSAPK)
  Tag / fusion protein: Flag (N terminal on insert)
  Cloning method: Restriction Enzyme; 5′ cloning site Hind III (not destroyed); 3′ cloning site Sma I (destroyed during cloning)
  Sequencing primers: 5′ T7; 3′ SP6
Terms and licenses: Academic/Nonprofit Terms; Industry Terms: Not Available to Industry
How to cite: pCDNA3 Flag MKK7B2Jnk3a2 was a gift from Roger Davis (Addgene plasmid # 19729 ; http://n2t.net/addgene:19729 ; RRID:Addgene_19729)
