[The description below was written by a language model from this plasmid's Addgene catalogue record.]
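Description:
pCDNA3 Flag MKK7B2Jnk3a2 is a mammalian expression plasmid built on the Invitrogen pcDNA3 backbone (about 5.4 kb without insert). It is maintained in E. coli as a high-copy plasmid under ampicillin selection. No feature table accompanies the record, so individual backbone elements are not itemised. pcDNA3 is nevertheless a standard vector in which the insert is driven by the CMV immediate-early promoter and followed by a polyadenylation signal. It also normally carries a neomycin-resistance cassette for G418 selection of stable mammalian transfectants. The listed T7 and SP6 sequencing primers match the phage promoter sites that flank the pcDNA3 polylinker.

The roughly 2.7 kb insert is named as a fusion of MKK7 (isoform β2, mapped to the mouse Map2k7 gene) with JNK3 (isoform α2, mapped to human MAPK10). A Flag epitope sits at the N terminus for immunodetection or immunoprecipitation. The insert was cloned between HindIII, which is retained, and SmaI, which was destroyed during cloning. MKK7 is the upstream MAP kinase kinase that phosphorylates and activates JNK. Joining the two in one polypeptide is a known way to obtain constitutively active JNK signalling without an upstream stimulus, although the record does not describe any linker or explicitly state the activity of the fusion. The associated publication concerns the requirement for Bax-subfamily Bcl2 proteins in JNK-driven apoptotic signalling. The plasmid is therefore suited to transfection experiments that examine the downstream consequences of JNK3 activity, such as apoptosis, in cultured mammalian cells.
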