>Addgene plasmid #19729 | pCDNA3 Flag MKK7B2Jnk3a2 | addgene partial sequence | sequence record 26058 | 19729 with CMV-F
AGCTCTCTGGCTAACTAGAGAACCCACTGCTTACTGGCTTATCGAAATTAATACGACTCACTATAGGGAG
ACCCAAGCTTCGGCAGCCAACATGGACTATAAGGACGATGATGACAAAATGGCGGCGTCCTCCCTGGAGC
AGAAGCTGTCCCGCCTGGAAGCCAAGCTGAAGCAGGAGAACCGTGAGGCCCGCAGGAGGATCGACCTCAA
CTTGGATATCAGCCCACAGCGGCCCAGGCCCACCCTGCAACTCCCACTGGCCAACGATGGGGGCAGCCGC
TCACCATCCTCAGAGAGCTCCCCACAGCACCCTACACCCCCCACCCGGCCCCGCCACATGCTGGGGCTCC
CATCAACCTTGTTCACACCGCGCAGTATGGAGAGCATCGAGATTGACCAGAAGCTGCAGGAGATCATGAA
GCAGACAGGGTACCTGACTATCGGGGGCCAGCGTTATCAGGCAGAAATCAATGACTTGGAGAACTTGGGT
GAGATGGGCAGTGGTACCTGTGGTCAGGTGTGGAAGATGCGGTTCCGGAAGACAGGCCACATCATTGCTG
TTAAGCAAATGCGGCGCTCTGGGAACAAGGAAGAGAATAAGCGCATTTTGATGGACCTGGATGTAGTACT
CAAGAGCCATGACTGCCCTTACATCGTTCAGTGCTTTGGCACCTNNCNTNNCCAACACAGACGTCTTTAT
TGCCATGGAGCTCATGGGCACNTGTGCAGAGAANCTGAAGAAAC
