>Addgene plasmid #19729 | pCDNA3 Flag MKK7B2Jnk3a2 | addgene partial sequence | sequence record 26059 | 19729 with BGH-rev
TATAGAATAGGGCCCTCTAGATGCATGCTCGAGTCACCTGCAACAACCCAGGGGTCCTGCCGAGGCTTCC
AGGCTGCTGTCAGTGTCAGATGCCAGGGTCTGGTCGGTGGACATGGAGGAGATGTCATTGACAGACGAGG
ATGGAGGGAGACTCTCACTGCTGTTCACTGCTGCACCTGAAGGAGAAGGCTGTCCTTTTACTACACCATT
TTTAGTCTTTTCTTCTGAATTCATTACTTCCTTGTAGATAAGTTCTTTCCATTCTTCAATTGTGTGTTCT
CTTTCATCCAACTGCTTGTCATATATCTGAGGTGGAGGCGCCTCCACTTCGGCTGGGTCATACCAGACGT
TGATGTAGGGATGCTGTAAGGCGTCGTCCACTGATATTCTTTTTGCTGGGTCAATCACTAGCATCTTTGA
CAACAAGTCCCTGGCTTGGCTGGCTTTGAGTTTATTGTGCTCGGAGTCCGCTGGGAAGAGGGAATCTGGG
AAGAGTTTGGGGAAGGTGAGTCCCGCATACTTGGGCCGATTCTCCACATAGTTTCTTACTGTGGGTTGCA
ATTTCTTCATGAATTCTGGACATGGTGTTCCTAGTTGTTCAATTACCTTATTCCACTGGTCAATATAGTC
CCTTCCTGGAAAGAGGATTTTGTGGCGAACCATTTCTCCCATAATGCATCCCACAGACCATATATCCACG
TTCTCCTTGTAGCCCATCCCCAGAATGACCTCAGGGGCTCTGTAATAACGTGTCACCACATATGGAGTCA
TCATGAAGCTTGTGCCTGCTGTCC
